>Addgene plasmid #91056 | pMOD_A4110 | addgene full sequence | sequence record 181848 | Addgene NGS Result
GCCTTGACGGCAAAATCCCTTAACGTGAGTTTTCGTTCCACTGAGCGTCAGACCCCGTAGAAAAGATCAA
AGGATCTTCTTGAGATCCTTTTTTTCTGCGCGTAATCTGCTGCTTGCAAACAAAAAAACCACCGCTACCA
GCGGTGGTTTGTTTGCCGGATCAAGAGCTACTAACTCTTTTTCCGAAGGTAACTGGCTTCAGCAGAGCGC
AGATACCAAATACTGTTCTTCTAGTGTAGCCGTAGTTAGGCCACCACTTCAAGAACTCTGTAGCACCGCC
TACATACCTCGCTCTGCTAATCCTGTTACCAGTGGCTGCTGCCAGTGGCGATAAGTCGTGTCTTACCGGG
TTGGACTCAAGACGATAGTTACCGGATAAGGCGCAGCGGTCGGGCTGAACGGGGGGTTCGTGCTCACAGC
CCAGCTTGGAGCGAACGACCTACACCGAACTGAGATACCTACAGCGTGAGCTATGAGAAAGCGCCACGCT
TCCCGAAGGGAGAAAGGCGGACAGGTATCCGGTAAGCGGCAGGGTCGGAACAGGAGAGCGCACGAGGGAG
CTTCCAGGGGGAAACGCCTGGTATCTTTATAGTCCTGTCGGGTTTCGCCACCTCTGACTTGAGCGTCGAT
TTTTGTGATGCTCGTCAGGGGGGCGGAGCCTATGGAAAAACGCCAGCAACGCGGCCTTTTTACGGTTCCT
GGCCTTTTGCTGGCCTTTTGCTCACATGTTCTTTCCTGCGTTATCCCCTGATTCTGTGGATAACCGTATT
ACCGCCTTTGAGTGAGCTGATACCGCTCGCCGCAGCCGAACGACCGAGCGCAGCGAGTCAGTGAGCGAGG
AAGCGGAAGAGCGCCCACCTGCTCATGATCTGCAGGCGCGCCTGCAGTGCAGCGTGACCCGGTCGTGCCC
CTCTCTAGAGATAATGAGCATTGCATGTCTAAGTTATAAAAAATTACCACATATTTTTTTTGTCACACTT
GTTTGAAGTGCAGTTTATCTATCTTTATACATATATTTAAACTTTACTCTACGAATAATATAATCTATAG
TACTACAATAATATCAGTGTTTTAGAGAATCATATAAATGAACAGTTAGACATGGTCTAAAGGACAATTG
AGTATTTTGACAACAGGACTCTACAGTTTTATCTTTTTAGTGTGCATGTGTTCTCCTTTTTTTTTGCAAA
TAGCTTCACCTATATAATACTTCATCCATTTTATTAGTACATCCATTTAGGGTTTAGGGTTAATGGTTTT
TATAGACTAATTTTTTTAGTACATCTATTTTATTCTATTTTAGCCTCTAAATTAAGAAAACTAAAACTCT
ATTTTAGTTTTTTTATTTAATAATTTAGATATAAAATAGAATAAAATAAAGTGACTAAAAATTAAACAAA
TACCCTTTAAGAAATTAAAAAAACTAAGGAAACATTTTTCTTGTTTCGAGTAGATAATGCCAGCCTGTTA
AACGCCGTCGACGAGTCTAACGGACACCAACCAGCGAACCAGCAGCGTCGCGTCGGGCCAAGCGAAGCAG
ACGGCACGGCATCTCTGTCGCTGCCTCTGGACCCCTCTCGAGAGTTCCGCTCCACCGTTGGACTTGCTCC
GCTGTCGGCATCCAGAAATTGCGTGGCGGAGCGGCAGACGTGAGCCGGCACGGCAGGCGGCCTCCTCCTC
CTCTCACGGCACCGGCAGCTACGGGGGATTCCTTTCCCACCGCTCCTTCGCTTTCCCTTCCTCGCCCGCC
GTAATAAATAGACACCCCCTCCACACCCTCTTTCCCCAACCTCGTGTTGTTCGGAGCGCACACACACACA
ACCAGATCTCCCCCAAATCCACCCGTCGGCACCTCCGCTTCAAGGTACGCCGCTCGTCCTCCCCCCCCCC
CTCTCTACCTTCTCTAGATCGGCGTTCCGGTCCATGGTTAGGGCCCGGTAGTTCTACTTCTGTTCATGTT
TGTGTTAGATCCGTGTTTGTGTTAGATCCGTGCTGCTAGCGTTCGTACACGGATGCGACCTGTACGTCAG
ACACGTTCTGATTGCTAACTTGCCAGTGTTTCTCTTTGGGGAATCCTGGGATGGCTCTAGCCGTTCCGCA
GACGGGATCGATTTCATGATTTTTTTTGTTTCGTTGCATAGGGTTTGGTTTGCCCTTTTCCTTTATTTCA
ATATATGCCGTGCACTTGTTTGTCGGGTCATCTTTTCATGCTTTTTTTTGTCTTGGTTGTGATGATGTGG
TCTGGTTGGGCGGTCGTTCTAGATCGGAGTAGAATTAATTCTGTTTCAAACTACCTGGTGGATTTATTAA
TTTTGGATCTGTATGTGTGTGCCATACATATTCATAGTTACGAATTGAAGATGATGGATGGAAATATCGA
TCTAGGATAGGTATACATGTTGATGCGGGTTTTACTGATGCATATACAGAGATGCTTTTTGTTCGCTTGG
TTGTGATGATGTGGTGTGGTTGGGCGGTCGTTCATTCGTTCTAGATCGGAGTAGAATACTGTTTCAAACT
ACCTGGTGTATTTATTAATTTTGGAACTGTATGTGTGTGTCATACATCTTCATAGTTACGAGTTTAAGAT
GGATGGAAATATCGATCTAGGATAGGTATACATGTTGATGTGGGTTTTACTGATGCATATACATGATGGC
ATATGCAGCATCTATTCATATGCTCTAACCTTGAGTACCTATCTATTATAATAAACAAGTATGTTTTATA
ATTATTTTGATCTTGATATACTTGGATGATGGCATATGCAGCAGCTATATGTGGATTTTTTTAGCCCTGC
CTTCATACGCTATTTATTTGCTTGGTACTGTTTCTTTTGTCGATGCTCACCCTGTTGTTTGGTGTTACTT
CCTGCAGGAAGCATGGACCACTACCTCGACATCAGGCTCAGGCCAGACCCAGAGTTCCCACCAGCCCAGC
TCATGTCCGTCCTCTTCGGCAAGCTCCACCAGGCCCTCGTGGCCCAGGGCGGCGACAGGATCGGCGTGTC
CTTCCCAGACCTCGACGAGTCCAGGTCCAGGCTCGGCGAGAGGCTCCGCATCCACGCCTCCGCCGACGAC
CTCAGGGCCCTCCTCGCCAGGCCGTGGCTGGAGGGCCTCAGGGACCACCTCCAGTTCGGCGAGCCAGCCG
TGGTGCCACACCCAACCCCATACAGGCAAGTGTCCAGGGTGCAAGCCAAGTCCAACCCAGAGAGGCTCAG
GAGGAGGCTCATGAGGAGGCACGACCTCTCCGAGGAAGAGGCCAGGAAGCGCATCCCAGACACCGTGGCC
AGGGCCCTCGACCTCCCATTCGTGACCCTCAGGTCCCAGTCCACCGGCCAGCACTTCCGCCTCTTCATCA
GGCACGGCCCACTCCAGGTGACCGCCGAGGAGGGCGGCTTTACCTGCTACGGCCTCTCCAAGGGCGGCTT
CGTGCCGTGGTTCGGCTCCGGCGCCACCAACTTCTCCCTCCTCAAGCAAGCCGGCGACGTGGAGGAGAAC
CCAGGCCCAATGGACAAGAAGTACTCGATCGGCCTCGCCATCGGGACGAACTCAGTTGGCTGGGCCGTGA
TCACCGACGAGTACAAGGTGCCCTCTAAGAAGTTCAAGGTCCTGGGGAACACCGACCGCCATTCCATCAA
GAAGAACCTCATCGGCGCTCTCCTGTTCGACAGCGGGGAGACCGCTGAGGCTACGAGGCTCAAGAGAACC
GCTAGGCGCCGGTACACGAGAAGGAAGAACAGGATCTGCTACCTCCAAGAGATTTTCTCCAACGAGATGG
CCAAGGTTGACGATTCATTCTTCCACCGCCTGGAGGAGTCTTTCCTCGTGGAGGAGGATAAGAAGCACGA
GCGGCATCCCATCTTCGGCAACATCGTGGACGAGGTTGCCTACCACGAGAAGTACCCTACGATCTACCAT
CTGCGGAAGAAGCTCGTGGACTCCACCGATAAGGCGGACCTCAGACTGATCTACCTCGCTCTGGCCCACA
TGATCAAGTTCCGCGGCCATTTCCTGATCGAGGGGGATCTCAACCCAGACAACAGCGATGTTGACAAGCT
GTTCATCCAACTCGTGCAGACCTACAACCAACTCTTCGAGGAGAACCCGATCAACGCCTCTGGCGTGGAC
GCGAAGGCTATCCTGTCCGCGAGGCTCTCGAAGTCCAGGAGGCTGGAGAACCTGATCGCTCAGCTCCCAG
GCGAGAAGAAGAACGGCCTGTTCGGGAACCTCATCGCTCTCAGCCTGGGGCTCACCCCGAACTTCAAGTC
GAACTTCGATCTCGCTGAGGACGCCAAGCTGCAACTCTCCAAGGACACCTACGACGATGACCTCGATAAC
CTCCTGGCCCAGATCGGCGATCAATACGCGGACCTGTTCCTCGCTGCCAAGAACCTGTCGGACGCCATCC
TCCTGTCAGATATCCTCCGCGTGAACACCGAGATCACGAAGGCTCCACTCTCTGCCTCCATGATCAAGCG
CTACGACGAGCACCATCAGGATCTGACCCTCCTGAAGGCGCTGGTCCGCCAACAGCTCCCGGAGAAGTAC
AAGGAGATTTTCTTCGATCAGTCGAAGAACGGCTACGCTGGGTACATCGACGGCGGGGCCTCACAAGAGG
AGTTCTACAAGTTCATCAAGCCAATCCTGGAGAAGATGGACGGCACGGAGGAGCTCCTGGTGAAGCTCAA
CAGGGAGGACCTCCTGCGGAAGCAGAGAACCTTCGATAACGGCAGCATCCCCCACCAAATCCATCTCGGG
GAGCTGCACGCCATCCTGAGAAGGCAAGAGGACTTCTACCCTTTCCTCAAGGATAACCGGGAGAAGATCG
AGAAGATCCTGACCTTCAGAATCCCATACTACGTCGGCCCTCTCGCGCGGGGGAACTCAAGATTCGCTTG
GATGACCCGCAAGTCTGAGGAGACCATCACGCCGTGGAACTTCGAGGAGGTGGTGGACAAGGGCGCTAGC
GCTCAGTCGTTCATCGAGAGGATGACCAACTTCGACAAGAACCTGCCCAACGAGAAGGTGCTCCCTAAGC
ACTCGCTCCTGTACGAGTACTTCACCGTCTACAACGAGCTCACGAAGGTGAAGTACGTCACCGAGGGCAT
GCGCAAGCCAGCGTTCCTGTCCGGGGAGCAGAAGAAGGCTATCGTGGACCTCCTGTTCAAGACCAACCGG
AAGGTCACGGTTAAGCAACTCAAGGAGGACTACTTCAAGAAGATCGAGTGCTTCGATTCGGTCGAGATCA
GCGGCGTTGAGGACCGCTTCAACGCCAGCCTCGGGACCTACCACGATCTCCTGAAGATCATCAAGGATAA
GGACTTCCTGGACAACGAGGAGAACGAGGATATCCTGGAGGACATCGTGCTGACCCTCACGCTGTTCGAG
GACAGGGAGATGATCGAGGAGCGCCTGAAGACGTACGCCCATCTCTTCGATGACAAGGTCATGAAGCAAC
TCAAGCGCCGGAGATACACCGGCTGGGGGAGGCTGTCCCGCAAGCTCATCAACGGCATCCGGGACAAGCA
GTCCGGGAAGACCATCCTCGACTTCCTCAAGAGCGATGGCTTCGCCAACAGGAACTTCATGCAACTGATC
CACGATGACAGCCTCACCTTCAAGGAGGATATCCAAAAGGCTCAAGTGAGCGGCCAGGGGGACTCGCTGC
ACGAGCATATCGCGAACCTCGCTGGCTCCCCCGCGATCAAGAAGGGCATCCTCCAGACCGTGAAGGTTGT
GGACGAGCTCGTGAAGGTCATGGGCCGGCACAAGCCTGAGAACATCGTCATCGAGATGGCCAGAGAGAAC
CAAACCACGCAGAAGGGGCAAAAGAACTCTAGGGAGCGCATGAAGCGCATCGAGGAGGGCATCAAGGAGC
TGGGGTCCCAAATCCTCAAGGAGCACCCAGTGGAGAACACCCAACTGCAGAACGAGAAGCTCTACCTGTA
CTACCTCCAGAACGGCAGGGATATGTACGTGGACCAAGAGCTGGATATCAACCGCCTCAGCGATTACGAC
GTCGATGCTATCGTTCCCCAGTCTTTCCTGAAGGATGACTCCATCGACAACAAGGTCCTCACCAGGTCGG
ACAAGAACCGCGGCAAGTCAGATAACGTTCCATCTGAGGAGGTCGTTAAGAAGATGAAGAACTACTGGAG
GCAGCTCCTGAACGCCAAGCTGATCACGCAAAGGAAGTTCGACAACCTCACCAAGGCTGAGAGAGGCGGG
CTCTCAGAGCTGGACAAGGCCGGCTTCATCAAGCGGCAGCTGGTCGAGACCAGACAAATCACGAAGCACG
TTGCGCAAATCCTCGACTCTCGGATGAACACGAAGTACGATGAGAACGACAAGCTGATCAGGGAGGTTAA
GGTGATCACCCTGAAGTCTAAGCTCGTCTCCGACTTCAGGAAGGATTTCCAGTTCTACAAGGTTCGCGAG
ATCAACAACTACCACCATGCCCATGACGCTTACCTCAACGCTGTGGTCGGCACCGCTCTGATCAAGAAGT
ACCCAAAGCTGGAGTCCGAGTTCGTGTACGGGGACTACAAGGTTTACGATGTGCGCAAGATGATCGCCAA
GTCGGAGCAAGAGATCGGCAAGGCTACCGCCAAGTACTTCTTCTACTCAAACATCATGAACTTCTTCAAG
ACCGAGATCACGCTGGCCAACGGCGAGATCCGGAAGAGACCGCTCATCGAGACCAACGGCGAGACGGGGG
AGATCGTGTGGGACAAGGGCAGGGATTTCGCGACCGTCCGCAAGGTTCTCTCCATGCCCCAGGTGAACAT
CGTCAAGAAGACCGAGGTCCAAACGGGCGGGTTCTCAAAGGAGTCTATCCTGCCTAAGCGGAACAGCGAC
AAGCTCATCGCCAGAAAGAAGGACTGGGACCCAAAGAAGTACGGCGGGTTCGACAGCCCTACCGTGGCCT
ACTCGGTCCTGGTTGTGGCGAAGGTTGAGAAGGGCAAGTCCAAGAAGCTCAAGAGCGTGAAGGAGCTCCT
GGGGATCACCATCATGGAGAGGTCCAGCTTCGAGAAGAACCCAATCGACTTCCTGGAGGCCAAGGGCTAC
AAGGAGGTGAAGAAGGACCTGATCATCAAGCTCCCGAAGTACTCTCTCTTCGAGCTGGAGAACGGCAGGA
AGAGAATGCTGGCTTCCGCTGGCGAGCTCCAGAAGGGGAACGAGCTCGCGCTGCCAAGCAAGTACGTGAA
CTTCCTCTACCTGGCTTCCCACTACGAGAAGCTCAAGGGCAGCCCGGAGGACAACGAGCAAAAGCAGCTG
TTCGTCGAGCAGCACAAGCATTACCTCGACGAGATCATCGAGCAAATCTCCGAGTTCAGCAAGCGCGTGA
TCCTCGCCGACGCGAACCTGGATAAGGTCCTCTCCGCCTACAACAAGCACCGGGACAAGCCCATCAGAGA
GCAAGCGGAGAACATCATCCATCTCTTCACCCTGACGAACCTCGGCGCTCCTGCTGCTTTCAAGTACTTC
GACACCACGATCGATCGGAAGAGATACACCTCCACGAAGGAGGTCCTGGACGCGACCCTCATCCACCAGT
CGATCACCGGCCTGTACGAGACGAGGATCGACCTCTCACAACTCGGCGGGGATAAGAGACCCGCAGCAAC
CAAGAAGGCAGGGCAAGCAAAGAAGAAGAAGGGATCCGGACGGGCTGACGCATTGGACGATTTTGATCTG
GATATGCTGGGAAGTGACGCCCTCGATGATTTTGACCTTGACATGCTTGGTTCGGATGCCCTTGATGACT
TTGACCTCGACATGCTCGGCAGTGACGCCCTTGATGATTTCGACCTGGACATGCTGATTAACTCTAGAAG
TTCCGGATCTCCGAAAAAGAAACGCAAAGTTGGTAGCCAGTACCTGCCCGACACCGACGACCGGCACCGG
ATCGAGGAAAAGCGGAAGCGGACCTACGAGACATTCAAGAGCATCATGAAGAAGTCCCCCTTCAGCGGCC
CCACCGACCCTAGACCTCCACCTAGAAGAATCGCCGTGCCCAGCAGATCCAGCGCCAGCGTGCCAAAACC
TGCCCCCCAGCCTTACCCCTTCACCAGCAGCCTGAGCACCATCAACTACGACGAGTTCCCTACCATGGTG
TTCCCCAGCGGCCAGATCTCTCAGGCCTCTGCTCTGGCTCCAGCCCCTCCTCAGGTGCTGCCTCAGGCTC
CTGCTCCTGCACCAGCTCCAGCCATGGTGTCTGCACTGGCTCAGGCACCAGCACCCGTGCCTGTGCTGGC
TCCTGGACCTCCACAGGCTGTGGCTCCACCAGCCCCTAAACCTACACAGGCCGGCGAGGGCACACTGTCT
GAAGCTCTGCTGCAGCTGCAGTTCGACGACGAGGATCTGGGAGCCCTGCTGGGAAACAGCACCGATCCTG
CCGTGTTCACCGACCTGGCCAGCGTGGACAACAGCGAGTTCCAGCAGCTGCTGAACCAGGGCATCCCTGT
GGCCCCTCACACCACCGAGCCCATGCTGATGGAATACCCCGAGGCCATCACCCGGCTCGTGACAGGCGCT
CAGAGGCCTCCTGATCCAGCTCCTGCCCCTCTGGGAGCACCAGGCCTGCCTAATGGACTGCTGTCTGGCG
ACGAGGACTTCAGCTCTATCGCCGACATGGACTTCTCCGCACTGCTGGGTAGCGGATCGGGATCTCGGGA
TTCCAGGGAAGGGATGTTTTTGCCGAAGCCTGAGGCCGGCTCCGCTATTAGTGACGTGTTTGAGGGCCGC
GAGGTGTGCCAGCCAAAACGAATCCGGCCATTTCATCCTCCAGGAAGTCCATGGGCCAACCGCCCACTCC
CCGCCAGCCTCGCACCAACACCAACCGGTCCAGTACATGAGCCAGTCGGGTCACTGACCCCGGCACCAGT
CCCTCAGCCACTGGATCCAGCGCCCGCAGTGACTCCCGAGGCCAGTCACCTGTTGGAGGATCCCGATGAA
GAGACTAGCCAGGCTGTCAAAGCCCTTCGGGAGATGGCCGATACTGTGATTCCCCAGAAGGAAGAGGCTG
CAATCTGTGGCCAAATGGACCTTTCCCATCCGCCCCCAAGGGGCCATCTGGATGAGCTGACAACCACACT
TGAGTCCATGACCGAGGATCTGAACCTGGACTCACCCCTGACCCCGGAATTGAACGAGATTCTGGATACC
TTCCTGAACGACGAGTGCCTCTTGCATGCCATGCATATCAGCACAGGACTGTCCATCTTCGACACATCTC
TGTTCTAGATGACGCGTACTCGAGTATATGAAGATGAAGATGAAATATTTGGTGTGTCAAATAAAAAGCT
TGTGTGCTTAAGTTTGTGTTTTTTTCTTGGCTTGTTGTGTTATGAATTTGTGGCTTTTTCTAATATTAAA
TGAATGTAAGATCACATTATAATGAATAAACAAATGTTTCTATAATCCATTGTGAATGTTTTGTTGGATC
TCTTCTGCAGCATATAACTACTGTATGTGCTATGGTATGGACTATGGAATATGATTAAAGATAAGGAGCT
CGTTAACCGGTGACGGACGTGGGCAGGTGTGATGAAAAGCCTTAGGGTCAGGTGGCACTTTTCGGGGAAA
TGTGCGATGAACCCCTATTTGTTTATTTTTCTAAATACATTCAAATATGTATCCGCTAATGAGACAATAA
CCCTGATAAATGCTTCAATTATATTGAAAAAGGAAGAGTATGAGTATCCAACATTTCCGTGTCGCCCTTA
TTCCCTTTTTTGCGGCCTTCTGCCTTCCTGTTTTTGCTCACCCAGAAACGCTGGTGAAAGTAAAAGATGC
TGAAGATCAGTTGGGTGCCCGAGTGGGTTACATTGAACTGGATCTCAACAGCGGCAAAATCTTAGAGAGT
TTTCGCCCCGAAGAACGCTTCCCAATGATGAGCACTTTCAAAGTTCTGCTATGTGGCGCGGTGTTATCCC
GTATTGATGCTGGGCAAGAGCAACTCGGTCGCCGCATACACTATTCTCAGAATGACTTGGTTGAGTATTC
ACCAGTCACAGAAAAGCATCTTACGGATGGCATGACAGTAAGAGAATTATGTAGTGCTGCCATAACCATG
AGTGATAACACTGCGGCCAACTTACTTCTGACAACGATTGGAGGACCGAAGGAGCTAACCGCTTTTTTGC
ACAACATGGGGGATCATGTAACTCGCCTTGATCGTTGGGAACCGGAGCTGAATGAAGCCATACCAAACGA
CGAGCGTGACACCACGATGCCTGTAGCAATGGCAACAACTCTCCGCAAACTATTAACTGGCGAACTACTT
ACTCTTGCTTCACGCCAGCAACTCATTGACTGGATGGAGGCGGACAAAGTTGCAGGACCACTTCTGCGCT
CGGCACTTCCGGCTGGCTGGTTTATTGCTGATAAATCTGGAGCCGGTGAGCGTGGGTCTCGCGGTATCAT
TGCAGCACTGGGGCCAGATGGTAAGCCCTCCCGTATCGTAGTTATCTACACGACGGGGAGTCAGGCAACT
ATGGATGAACGAAATAGACAGATCGCTGAGATAGGTGCCTCACTGATTAAGCATTGGTAACTGTCAGACG
AAGGGAAATAAATAGTAGCCCGCCTGATGTGCGGGCTTTTTTTTGGTGGTGGTTACCAGTGTCGCTTAGC
TACCGTAGGTCCTCTTAGGCGGTCCGATTAGCGACATAGTCATCAAT
Features (pLannotate 1.2.2; 9 found; start..end, strand, type, name):
     80..668     +  rep_origin     ori: high-copy-number ColE1/pMB1/pBR322/pUC origin of replication
    882..2871    +  promoter       Ubi promoter: maize polyubiquitin gene promoter
   2883..3443    +  CDS            cas6f: CAS6_PSEAB - Also known as csy4. Experimental evidence at protein level: Swiss-Prot protein existence level 1. CRISPR (clustered regularly interspaced short palindromic repeat) is an adaptive immune system that provides protection against mobile genetic elements (viruses, transposable elements and conjugative plasmids). CRISPR clusters contain sequences complementary to antecedent mobile elements and target invading nucleic acids. CRISPR clusters are transcribed and processed into CRISPR RNA (crRNA). Processes pre-crRNA into individual crRNA units. Absolutely required for crRNA production or s
   3510..7613    +  CDS            cas9: CAS9_STRP1 - Also known as csn1 From Streptococcus pyogenes serotype M1.
   7878..8657    +  CDS            RELA (fragment): TF65_HUMAN - Also known as NFKB3. Experimental evidence at protein level: Swiss-Prot protein existence level 1. NF-kappa-B is a pleiotropic transcription factor present in almost all cell types and is the endpoint of a series of signal transduction events that are initiated by a vast array of stimuli related to many biological processes such as inflammation, immunity, differentiation, cell growth, tumorigenesis and apoptosis. NF-kappa-B is a homo- or heterodimeric complex formed by the Rel-like domain- containing proteins RELA/p65, RELB, NFKB1/p105, NFKB1/p50, REL and NFKB2/p52. The heterodime
   8676..9244    +  CDS            Rta AD (fragment): transcriptional activation domain from the human herpesvirus 4 (Epstein-Barr virus) replication and transcription activator Rta/BRLF1 (Hardwick et al., 1992; Chavez et al., 2015)
   9267..9515    +  terminator     HSP terminator: efficient transcription terminator from the Arabidopsis thaliana heat shock protein 18.2 gene (Nagaya et al., 2010)
   9599..9699    +  promoter       AmpR promoter: bla
   9700..10560   +  CDS            AmpR: β-lactamase; bla; confers resistance to ampicillin, carbenicillin, and related antibiotics
