[The description below was written by a language model from this plasmid's Addgene catalogue record and pLannotate feature annotations shown in this document.]
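Description:
pMOD_A4110 is a "Module A" plasmid from a modular plant genome-engineering toolkit, built on the pMOD_A1001 backbone by Gibson cloning and classified as a CRISPR vector. It is a high-copy bacterial plasmid of about 10.7 kb, replicating in E. coli from a ColE1/pUC-type origin and selected with ampicillin through a β-lactamase gene driven by its own bla promoter. The annotated features include no plant selectable marker or T-DNA borders. This fits its designation as a module, presumably meant to be combined with other toolkit parts, although the record does not describe the assembly scheme.

The payload is a single plant expression cassette. The maize polyubiquitin (ZmUbi) promoter, a strong constitutive promoter commonly used in monocots, drives a synthetic open reading frame, Csy4-P2A-dTaCas9-VPR, which ends at the Arabidopsis HSP18.2 terminator. Csy4 (Cas6f from Pseudomonas aeruginosa) is an endoribonuclease that cleaves at defined hairpin repeats, so it can release individual guide RNAs from a polycistronic transcript supplied from another construct. The P2A ribosome-skipping peptide separates Csy4 from the downstream protein, so both are made from one transcript. The "d" in dTaCas9 indicates a nuclease-dead version of Streptococcus pyogenes Cas9, and "Ta" probably denotes wheat codon optimisation, though the record does not say so. This Cas9 is fused at its C-terminus to the tripartite activator VPR. The feature table detects the p65 (RELA) and Epstein-Barr virus Rta activation domains. The VP64 portion is not annotated but probably lies in the gap after Cas9.

The construct therefore supplies the protein components for multiplexed, guide RNA-directed transcriptional activation of target genes in plants.
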