Addgene plasmid #91056: pMOD_A4110
Purpose: Module A, Promoter: ZmUbi, Gene: Csy4-P2A-dTaCas9-VPR, Terminator: HSP
Depositing lab: Daniel Voytas. Publication: A multi-purpose toolkit to enable advanced genome engineering in plants. Cermak T, Curtin SJ, Gil-Humanes J, Cegan R, Kono TJY, Konecna E, Belanto JJ, Starker CG, Mathre JW, Greenstein RL, Voytas DF. Plant Cell. 2017 May 18. pii: tpc.00922.2016. doi: 10.1105/tpc.16.00922. PubMed 28522548.
Backbone
  Vector backbone: pMOD_A1001
  Vector type: CRISPR
Growth in bacteria
  Bacterial resistance: Ampicillin, 100 μg/mL
  Growth temperature: 37°C
  Growth strain: DH5alpha
  Copy number: High Copy
Gene/Insert
  Gene/Insert name: Csy4-P2A-dTaCas9-VPR
  Species: Synthetic
  Promoter: ZmUbi
  Cloning method: Gibson Cloning
  Sequencing primers: 5′ unknown
Terms and licenses: Academic/Nonprofit Terms; Industry Terms: Not Available to Industry
How to cite: pMOD_A4110 was a gift from Daniel Voytas (Addgene plasmid # 91056 ; http://n2t.net/addgene:91056 ; RRID:Addgene_91056)
